LOCUS       Exported 4320 bp ds-DNA circular SYN 13-MAY-2021
DEFINITION  Mammalian expression plasmid for SARS-CoV-2 nsp11.
ACCESSION   .
VERSION     .
KEYWORDS    pGBW-m4133895
SOURCE      synthetic DNA construct
  ORGANISM  synthetic DNA construct
REFERENCE   1 (bases 1 to 4320)
  TITLE     SARS-CoV-2 protein Mammalian expression constructs, tagged, for
            protein expression and/or purification
REFERENCE   2 (bases 1 to 4320)
  AUTHORS   .
  TITLE     Direct Submission
  JOURNAL   Exported May 13, 2021 from SnapGene Server 1.1.58
            http://www.snapgene.com
FEATURES             Location/Qualifiers
     source          1..4320
                     /organism="synthetic DNA construct"
                     /mol_type="other DNA"
     CDS             47..67
                     /codon_start=1
                     /product="tobacco etch virus (TEV) protease recognition and
                     cleavage site"
                     /label=TEV site
                     /translation="ENLYFQS"
     CDS             71..136
                     /codon_start=1
                     /product="three tandem FLAG(R) epitope tags, followed by an
                     enterokinase cleavage site"
                     /label=3xFLAG
                     /translation="DYKDHDGDYKDHDIDYKDDDDK"
     polyA_signal    189..310
                     /label=SV40 poly(A) signal
                     /note="SV40 polyadenylation signal"
     primer_bind     complement(200..219)
                     /label=EBV-rev
                     /note="SV40 polyA terminator, reverse primer"
     primer_bind     254..273
                     /label=SV40pA-R
                     /note="SV40 polyA, reverse primer"
     terminator      425..471
                     /label=T7 terminator
                     /note="transcription terminator for bacteriophage T7 RNA
                     polymerase"
     terminator      501..637
                     /label=rrnG terminator
                     /note="transcription terminator from the E. coli ribosomal
                     RNA rrnG operon (Albrechtsen et al., 1991)"
     misc_feature    682..753
                     /label=3' beta-globin insulator
                     /note="insulator downstream of the human beta-globin locus
                     (Farrell et al., 2002)"
     rep_origin      complement(979..1567)
                     /direction=LEFT
                     /label=ori
                     /note="high-copy-number ColE1/pMB1/pBR322/pUC origin of
                     replication"
     primer_bind     complement(1059..1078)
                     /label=pBR322ori-F
                     /note="pBR322 origin, forward primer"
     CDS             2313..3173
                     /codon_start=1
                     /gene="bla"
                     /product="beta-lactamase"
                     /label=AmpR
                     /note="confers resistance to ampicillin, carbenicillin, and
                     related antibiotics"
                     /translation="MSIQHFRVALIPFFAAFCLPVFAHPETLVKVKDAEDQLGARVGYI
                     ELDLNSGKILESFRPEERFPMMSTFKVLLCGAVLSRIDAGQEQLGRRIHYSQNDLVEYS
                     PVTEKHLTDGMTVRELCSAAITMSDNTAANLLLTTIGGPKELTAFLHNMGDHVTRLDRW
                     EPELNEAIPNDERDTTMPVAMATTLRKLLTGELLTLASRQQLIDWMEADKVAGPLLRSA
                     LPAGWFIADKSGAGERGSRGIIAALGPDGKPSRIVVIYTTGSQATMDERNRQIAEIGAS
                     LIKHW"
     primer_bind     complement(2531..2550)
                     /label=Amp-R
                     /note="Ampicillin resistance gene, reverse primer"
     terminator      3186..3322
                     /label=rrnG terminator
                     /note="transcription terminator from the E. coli ribosomal
                     RNA rrnG operon (Albrechtsen et al., 1991)"
     misc_feature    3474..3545
                     /label=5' beta-globin insulator
                     /note="insulator upstream of the human beta-globin locus
                     (Farrell et al., 2002)"
     terminator      3550..3596
                     /label=T7 terminator
                     /note="transcription terminator for bacteriophage T7 RNA
                     polymerase"
     polyA_signal    3614..3662
                     /note="synthetic polyadenylation signal"
     enhancer        3743..4046
                     /label=CMV enhancer
                     /note="human cytomegalovirus immediate early enhancer"
     promoter        4048..4250
                     /label=CMV promoter
                     /note="human cytomegalovirus (CMV) immediate early
                     promoter"
     primer_bind     4201..4221
                     /label=CMV-F
                     /note="Human CMV immediate early promoter, forward primer"
ORIGIN
        1 caccatgagt gccgatgctc agtcctttct caacggtttc gcagtggaaa acctttactt
       61 tcagtcgatg gattataagg accacgatgg agactacaaa gatcatgaca ttgattacaa
      121 ggacgacgat gacaaataag ctagcttgac tgactgagat acagcgtacc ttcagctcac
      181 agacatgata agatacattg atgagtttgg acaaaccaca actagaatgc agtgaaaaaa
      241 atgctttatt tgtgaaattt gtgatgctat tgctttattt gtaaccatta taagctgcaa
      301 taaacaagtt aacaacaaca attgcattca ttttatgttt caggttcagg gggaggtgtg
      361 ggaggttttt taaagcaagt aaaacctcta caaatgtggt attggcccat ctctatcggt
      421 atcgtagcat aaccccttgg ggcctctaaa cgggtcttga ggggtttttt gtgcccctcg
      481 ggccggattg ctatctaccg gcattggcgc agaaaaaaat gcctgatgcg acgctgcgcg
      541 tcttatactc ccacatatgc cagattcagc aacggatacg gcttccccaa cttgcccact
      601 tccatacgtg tcctccttac cagaaattta tccttaaggt cgtcagctat cctgcaggcg
      661 atctctcgat ttcgatcaag acattccttt aatggtcttt tctggacacc actaggggtc
      721 agaagtagtt catcaaactt tcttccctcc ctaatctcat tggttacctt gggctatcga
      781 aacttaatta accagtcaag tcagctactt ggcgagatcg acttgtctgg gtttcgacta
      841 cgctcagaat tgcgtcagtc aagttcgatc tggtccttgc tattgcaccc gttctccgat
      901 tacgagtttc atttaaatca tgtgagcaaa aggccagcaa aaggccagga accgtaaaaa
      961 ggccgcgttg ctggcgtttt tccataggct ccgcccccct gacgagcatc acaaaaatcg
     1021 acgctcaagt cagaggtggc gaaacccgac aggactataa agataccagg cgtttccccc
     1081 tggaagctcc ctcgtgcgct ctcctgttcc gaccctgccg cttaccggat acctgtccgc
     1141 ctttctccct tcgggaagcg tggcgctttc tcatagctca cgctgtaggt atctcagttc
     1201 ggtgtaggtc gttcgctcca agctgggctg tgtgcacgaa ccccccgttc agcccgaccg
     1261 ctgcgcctta tccggtaact atcgtcttga gtccaacccg gtaagacacg acttatcgcc
     1321 actggcagca gccactggta acaggattag cagagcgagg tatgtaggcg gtgctacaga
     1381 gttcttgaag tggtggccta actacggcta cactagaaga acagtatttg gtatctgcgc
     1441 tctgctgaag ccagttacct tcggaaaaag agttggtagc tcttgatccg gcaaacaaac
     1501 caccgctggt agcggtggtt tttttgtttg caagcagcag attacgcgca gaaaaaaagg
     1561 atctcaagaa gatcctttga tcttttctac ggggtctgac gctcagtgga acgaaaactc
     1621 acgttaaggg attttggtca tgagattatc aaaaaggatc ttcacctaga tccttttaaa
     1681 ttaaaaatga agttttaaat caatctaaag tatatatgag taaacttggt ctgacagtta
     1741 ccaatgctta atcagtgagg cacctatctc agcgatctgt ctatttcgtt catccatagt
     1801 tgcatttaaa tttccgaact ctccaaggcc ctcgtcggaa aatcttcaaa cctttcgtcc
     1861 gatccatctt gcaggctacc tctcgaacga actatcgcaa gtctcttggc cggccttgcg
     1921 ccttggctat tgcttggcag cgcctatcgc caggtattac tccaatcccg aatatccgag
     1981 atcgggatca cccgagagaa gttcaaccta catcctcaat cccgatctat ccgagatccg
     2041 aggaatatcg aaatcggggc gcgcctggtg taccgagaac gatcctctca gtgcgagtct
     2101 cgacgatcca tatcgttgct tggcagtcag ccagtcggaa tccagcttgg gacccaggaa
     2161 gtccaatcgt cagatattgt actcaagcct ggtcacggca gcgtaccgat ctgtttaaac
     2221 ctagatattg atagtctgat cggtcaacgt ataatcgagt cctagctttt gcaaacatct
     2281 atcaagagac aggatcagca ggaggctttc gcatgagtat tcaacatttc cgtgtcgccc
     2341 ttattccctt ttttgcggca ttttgccttc ctgtttttgc tcacccagaa acgctggtga
     2401 aagtaaaaga tgctgaagat cagttgggtg cgcgagtggg ttacatcgaa ctggatctca
     2461 acagcggtaa gatccttgag agttttcgcc ccgaagaacg ctttccaatg atgagcactt
     2521 ttaaagttct gctatgtggc gcggtattat cccgtattga cgccgggcaa gagcaactcg
     2581 gtcgccgcat acactattct cagaatgact tggttgagta ttcaccagtc acagaaaagc
     2641 atcttacgga tggcatgaca gtaagagaat tatgcagtgc tgccataacc atgagtgata
     2701 acactgcggc caacttactt ctgacaacga ttggaggacc gaaggagcta accgcttttt
     2761 tgcacaacat gggggatcat gtaactcgcc ttgatcgttg ggaaccggag ctgaatgaag
     2821 ccataccaaa cgacgagcgt gacaccacga tgcctgtagc aatggcaaca accttgcgta
     2881 aactattaac tggcgaacta cttactctag cttcccggca acagttgata gactggatgg
     2941 aggcggataa agttgcagga ccacttctgc gctcggccct tccggctggc tggtttattg
     3001 ctgataaatc tggagccggt gagcgtgggt ctcgcggtat cattgcagca ctggggccag
     3061 atggtaagcc ctcccgtatc gtagttatct acacgacggg gagtcaggca actatggatg
     3121 aacgaaatag acagatcgct gagataggtg cctcactgat taagcattgg taaccgattc
     3181 taggtgcatt ggcgcagaaa aaaatgcctg atgcgacgct gcgcgtctta tactcccaca
     3241 tatgccagat tcagcaacgg atacggcttc cccaacttgc ccacttccat acgtgtcctc
     3301 cttaccagaa atttatcctt aagatcccga atcgtttaaa ctcgactctg gctctatcga
     3361 atctccgtcg tttcgagctt acgcgaacag ccgtggcgct catttgctcg tcgggcatcg
     3421 aatctcgtca gctatcgtca gcttaccttt ttggcagcga tcgcggctcc cgacatcttg
     3481 gaccattagc tccacaggta tcttcttccc tctagtggtc ataacagcag cttcagctac
     3541 ctctcaattc aaaaaacccc tcaagacccg tttagaggcc ccaaggggtt atgctatcaa
     3601 tcgttgcgtt acacacacaa aaaaccaaca cacatccatc ttcgatggat agcgatttta
     3661 ttatctaact gctgatcgag tgtagccaga tctagtaatc aattacgggg tcattagttc
     3721 atagcccata tatggagttc cgcgttacat aacttacggt aaatggcccg cctggctgac
     3781 cgcccaacga cccccgccca ttgacgtcaa taatgacgta tgttcccata gtaacgccaa
     3841 tagggacttt ccattgacgt caatgggtgg agtatttacg gtaaactgcc cacttggcag
     3901 tacatcaagt gtatcatatg ccaagtacgc cccctattga cgtcaatgac ggtaaatggc
     3961 ccgcctggca ttatgcccag tacatgacct tatgggactt tcctacttgg cagtacatct
     4021 acgtattagt catcgctatt accatgctga tgcggttttg gcagtacatc aatgggcgtg
     4081 gatagcggtt tgactcacgg ggatttccaa gtctccaccc cattgacgtc aatgggagtt
     4141 tgttttggca ccaaaatcaa cgggactttc caaaatgtcg taacaactcc gccccattga
     4201 cgcaaatggg cggtaggcgt gtacggtggg aggtctatat aagcagagct ggtttagtga
     4261 accgtcagat cagatctttg tcgatcctac catccactcg acacacccgc cagcggccgc
//
